>Addgene plasmid #34485 | KHBD00370 | depositor partial sequence | sequence record 41052 | KHBD00370 sequence 618 bps
ATGGGCAAGAAAATCGACAACCCTGAGAGCTCGGCAAAGGTTTCCGATGCCGAAGAGGAGGAGGAGGAGT
ACGCCGTGGAAAAGATCATCGACAGGCGGGTGCGCAAGGGAAAGGTGGAGTACTATCTGAAATGGAAGGG
CTATCCCGAAACTGAGAACACGTGGGAGCCGGAGAACAATCTCGACTGCCAGGATCTTATCCAGCAGTAC
GAGGCGAGCCGCAAGGATGAGGAGAAGTCAGCCGCCTCCAAGAAGGATCGACCCAGCAGCAGCGCCAAGG
CCAAGGAAACTCAAGGACGCGCCAGCAGTTCGACGTCCACAGCAAGCAAGCGAAAGTCCGAAGAACCAAC
AGCGCCCTCTGGCAATAAATCAAAACGTACCACAGATGCGGAGCAGGACACCATTCCCGTTTCAGGATCT
ACCGGATTCGATCGCGGCCTGGAGGCCGAAAAGATCTTGGGTGCCTCCGACAATAATGGCCGCCTGACAT
TCCTCATTCAGTTCAAAGGCGTGGACCAAGCAGAAATGGTGCCCTCCTCAGTGGCCAATGAAAAAATCCC
ACGAATGGTAATCCACTTCTACGAAGAGCGCCTATCCTGGTACTCTGATAATGAAGAT
