>Addgene plasmid #34485 | KHBD00370 | addgene partial sequence | sequence record 42475 | M13-F20 5'-TGTAAAACGACGGCCAGT-3'
ACTGATAGTGACCTGTTCGTTGCAACAAATTGATGAGCAATGCTTTTTTATAATGCCAACTTTGTACAAA
AAAGTTGGCACCATGGGCAAGAAAATCGACAACCCTGAGAGCTCGGCAAAGGTTTCCGATGCCGAAGAGG
AGGAGGAGGAGTACGCCGTGGAAAAGATCATCGACAGGCGGGTGCGCAAGGGAAAGGTGGAGTACTATCT
GAAATGGAAGGGCTATCCCGAAACTGAGAACACGTGGGAGCCGGAGAACAATCTCGACTGCCAGGATCTT
ATCCAGCAGTACGAGGCGAGCCGCAAGGATGAGGAGAAGTCAGCCGCCTCCAAGAAGGATCGACCCAGCA
GCAGCGCCAAGGCCAAGGAAACTCAAGGACGCGCCAGCAGTTCGACGTCCACAGCAAGCAAGCGAAAGTC
CGAAGAACCAACAGCGCCCTCTGGCAATAAATCAAAACGTACCACAGATGCGGAGCAGGACACCATTCCC
GTTTCAGGATCTACCGGATTCGATCGCGGCCTGGAGGCCGAAAAGATCTTGGGTGCCTCCGACAATAATG
GCCGCCTGACATTCCTCATTCAGTTCAAAGGCGTGGACCAAGCAGAAATGGTGCCCTCCTCAGTGGCCAA
TGAAAAAATCCCACGAATGGTAATCCACTTCTACGAAGAGCGCCTATCCTGGTACTCTGATAATGAAGAT
TTGCCAACTTTCTTGTACAAAGTTGGCATTATAAGAAAGCATTGCTTATCAATTTGTTGC
