[The description below was written by a language model from this plasmid's Addgene catalogue record.]
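Description:
KHBD00370 is a Gateway entry-type clone built in the pDONR221 backbone, carrying the open reading frame of the Drosophila melanogaster gene Su(var)205 (CG8409), which encodes heterochromatin protein 1a (HP1a). The insert is recorded as 618 bp in a backbone of 2536 bp after recombination. The plasmid is propagated in standard E. coli cloning strains as a high-copy plasmid under kanamycin selection. No feature table is supplied with the record, so individual elements such as the replication origin or the exact recombination sites flanking the insert are not itemised. However, a product of Gateway cloning into a pDONR vector would normally have the ORF flanked by attL sites, and the M13 forward and reverse primer sites listed for sequencing lie outside the insert.

The construct contains no stated promoter, tag or reporter, which is consistent with its role as a shuttle clone rather than an expression vector: the ORF is intended to be moved by LR recombination into destination vectors that supply the regulatory and fusion elements. The depositor notes that ORFs in this collection were cloned open-ended, without a stop codon, which permits in-frame C-terminal fusions in a suitable destination vector. A destination vector must therefore provide a downstream stop. The clone belongs to a collection of Drosophila ORFs assembled in connection with automated screening of protein–DNA interactions at fly regulatory elements, so a typical use is transfer of Su(var)205 into vectors for such interaction assays or other expression applications.
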