Addgene plasmid #34485: KHBD00370
Depositing lab: Bart Deplancke. Depositing organization: Swiss Federal Institute of Technology (EPFL). Publication: Automated protein-DNA interaction screening of Drosophila regulatory elements. Korneel Hens, Jean-Daniel Feuz, Alina Isakova, Antonina Lagovitina, Andreas Massouras, Julien Bryois, Patrick Callaerts, Susan E. Celniker, Bart Deplancke. Nat Methods. 2011 Oct 30;8(12):1065-70. 10.1038/nmeth.1763 PubMed 22037703.
Backbone
  Vector backbone: pDONR221
  Backbone manufacturer: Invitrogen
  Backbone size w/o insert (bp): 2536
  Vector type: Gateway Donor Vector
Growth in bacteria
  Bacterial resistance: Kanamycin, 50 μg/mL
  Growth temperature: 37°C
  Growth strain: DH5alpha
  Copy number: High Copy
Gene/Insert
  Gene/Insert name: CG8409 (alt names: FBgn0003607; Su(var)205; Suppressor of variegation 205)
  Species: D. melanogaster (fly)
  Insert size (bp): 618
  Entrez Gene: Su(var)205 (a.k.a. Dmel_CG8409, CBX5, CG8409, DmHP-1, DmHP1, Dmel\CG8409, E(var)29, E(var)29A, FBgn0003607, HP-1, HP1, HP1-VS, HP1A, HP1a, HP1alpha, Hp1, Hp1a, SU(VAR)205, Su(Var)2-5, Su(Var)205, Su(var), Su(var)2-05, Su(var)2-5, Su(var)2-501, Su(var)29A, Su(var)[205], Su-var(2)5, Su[Var]205, Su[var]205, Sur(var)205, Suvar(2)5, Suvar2-5, dHP-1a, dHP1, dHP1a, hp1, hp1a, su(var)205)
  Cloning method: Gateway Cloning
  Sequencing primers: 5′ M13F; 3′ M13R
Terms and licenses: Academic/Nonprofit Terms; Industry Terms: Not Available to Industry
Depositor comments: Please note that the ORFs in this collection were cloned open-ended (without a stop codon).
How to cite: KHBD00370 was a gift from Bart Deplancke (Addgene plasmid # 34485 ; http://n2t.net/addgene:34485 ; RRID:Addgene_34485)
